Addgene plasmid #207683: qTAG-N-Blast-dTAG
Purpose: (Empty Backbone) Empty N-terminus donor cassette. Integrate homology arms to target the N-terminus insertion of a Blast-2A-dTAG cassette
Depositing lab: Laurence Pelletier. Depositing organization: Sinai Health System. Publication: qTAG: an adaptable plasmid scaffold for CRISPR-based endogenous tagging. Philip R, Sharma A, Matellan L, Erpf AC, Hsu WH, Tkach JM, Wyatt HDM, Pelletier L. EMBO J. 2024 Dec 12. doi: 10.1038/s44318-024-00337-5. PubMed 39668248.
Backbone
  Vector backbone: pUC19
  Backbone manufacturer: Invitrogen
  Backbone size (bp): 2686
  Vector type: Mammalian Expression, CRISPR ; Donor Cassette
  Selectable markers: Blasticidin
Growth in bacteria
  Bacterial resistance: Ampicillin, 100 μg/mL
  Growth temperature: 37°C
  Growth strain: DH5alpha
  Copy number: High Copy
Gene/Insert
  Gene/Insert name: None
Terms and licenses: Academic/Nonprofit Terms; Industry Terms: Not Available to Industry
Depositor comments: Please visit https://www.biorxiv.org/content/10.1101/2023.11.01.565029v3 for bioRxiv preprint.
How to cite: qTAG-N-Blast-dTAG was a gift from Laurence Pelletier (Addgene plasmid # 207683 ; http://n2t.net/addgene:207683 ; RRID:Addgene_207683)
