[The description below was written by a language model from this plasmid's Addgene catalogue record and pLannotate feature annotations shown in this document.]
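Description:
qTAG-N-Blast-dTAG is an empty homology-directed repair donor plasmid from the qTAG scaffold series, built on a pUC19 backbone for CRISPR-based endogenous tagging in mammalian cells. It is propagated in E. coli as a high-copy plasmid through the ColE1/pUC origin and selected with ampicillin via the β-lactamase gene and its native promoter. Remnants of the pUC19 lac region (lacZα fragment, lac promoter and operator, CAP site) flank the cassette, and short bom, rop and lacI fragments are also annotated as backbone leftovers. The sequenced record is 3,655 nt.

The payload is a promoterless N-terminal tagging cassette with no gene insert and no homology arms; users add arms matching their target locus so that the cassette integrates at the start of the endogenous coding sequence. It consists of the blasticidin S deaminase gene (BSD), followed according to the catalogue entry by a 2A element (not separately annotated in the feature table), and then the dTAG degron, annotated as the F36V mutant of FKBP12. Because no mammalian promoter is annotated in the cassette, blasticidin resistance presumably depends on correct in-frame integration downstream of the target gene's own promoter, which would enrich for edited cells, while the 2A would separate the resistance protein from the FKBP12(F36V)-tagged target protein. The BSD region is bracketed by lox71 and lox66 sites, mutant loxP variants that allow Cre-mediated removal of the selection marker after clones are isolated. The F36V domain binds synthetic ligands that do not recognise wild-type FKBP12, the basis of dTAG ligand-induced degradation of the tagged endogenous protein.
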