Features (pLannotate 1.2.2; 14 found; start..end, strand, type, name):
    137..236     +  misc_feature   bom (fragment): basis of mobility region from pBR322
    242..399     -  CDS            lacZα (fragment): LacZα fragment of β-galactosidase; lacZ fragment
    423..456     +  protein_bind   lox71: Left element (LE) mutant of loxP (Araki et al., 2010). Cre-mediated recombination occurs in the 8-bp core sequence (GCATACAT). Cre recombinase
    465..860     +  CDS            BSD: blasticidin S deaminase; Aspergillus terreus BSD; confers resistance to blasticidin
    933..966     +  protein_bind   lox66: Right element (RE) mutant of loxP (Araki et al., 2010). Cre-mediated recombination occurs in the 8-bp core sequence (GCATACAT). Cre recombinase
   1047..1367    +  CDS            DmrB: F36V mutant of FK506-binding protein FKBP12 binds synthetic ligands that do not bind wild-type FKBP
   1458..1474    -  protein_bind   lac operator: The lac repressor binds to the lac operator to inhibit transcription in E. coli. This inhibition can be relieved by adding lactose or isopropyl-β-D-thiogalactopyranoside (IPTG). lac repressor encoded by lacI
   1482..1512    -  promoter       lac promoter: promoter for the E. coli lac operon
   1527..1548    -  protein_bind   CAP binding site: CAP binding activates transcription in the presence of cAMP. E. coli catabolite activator protein
   1561..1653    -  CDS            lacI (fragment): lac repressor; lacI; The lac repressor binds to the lac operator to inhibit transcription in E. coli. This inhibition can be relieved by adding lactose or isopropyl-β-D-thiogalactopyranoside (IPTG).
   1836..2424    -  rep_origin     ori: high-copy-number ColE1/pMB1/pBR322/pUC origin of replication
   2595..3455    -  CDS            AmpR: β-lactamase; bla; confers resistance to ampicillin, carbenicillin, and related antibiotics
   3456..3560    -  promoter       AmpR promoter: bla
   3655..35      +  CDS            rop (fragment) (across the origin): Rop protein, which maintains plasmids at low copy number; rop
>Addgene plasmid #207683 | qTAG-N-Blast-dTAG | addgene full sequence | sequence record 413748 | Addgene NGS Result
TCGCGCGTTTCGGTGATGACGGTGAAAACCTCTGACACATGCAGCTCCCGGAGACGGTCACAGCTTGTCT
GTAAGCGGATGCCGGGAGCAGACAAGCCCGTCAGGGCGCGTCAGCGGGTGTTGGCGGGTGTCGGGGCTGG
CTTAACTATGCGGCATCAGAGCAGATTGTACTGAGAGTGCACCATATGCGGTGTGAAATACCGCACAGAT
GCGTAAGGAGAAAATACCGCATCAGGCGCCATTCGCCATTCAGGCTGCGCAACTGTTGGGAAGGGCGATC
GGTGCGGGCCTCTTCGCTATTACGCCAGCTGGCGAAAGGGGGATGTGCTGCAAGGCGATTAAGTTGGGTA
ACGCCAGGGTTTTCCCAGTCACGACGTTGTAAAACGACGGCCAGTGAATTCGGCAAGAGCAAGACCGGTA
GCTACCGTTCGTATAGCATACATTATACGAAGTTATCTGCTAGCATGGCCAAGCCTTTGTCTCAAGAAGA
ATCCACCCTCATTGAAAGAGCAACGGCTACAATCAACAGCATCCCCATCTCTGAAGACTACAGCGTCGCC
AGCGCAGCTCTCTCTAGCGACGGCCGCATCTTCACTGGTGTCAATGTATATCATTTTACTGGGGGACCTT
GTGCAGAACTCGTGGTGCTGGGCACTGCTGCTGCTGCGGCAGCTGGCAACCTGACTTGTATCGTCGCGAT
CGGAAATGAGAACAGGGGCATCTTGAGCCCCTGCGGACGGTGCCGACAGGTGCTTCTCGATCTGCATCCT
GGGATCAAAGCCATAGTGAAGGACAGTGATGGACAGCCGACGGCAGTTGGGATTCGTGAATTGCTGCCCT
CTGGTTATGTGTGGGAGGGCGGATCCGGAGCTACTAACTTCAGCCTGCTGAAGCAGGCCGGAGACGTGGA
GGAGAACCCTGGACCTTCTAGAATAACTTCGTATAGCATACATTATACGAACGGTAGCACGCGTGGAGGT
GGCGGTTCCGGCAAGCCCATCCCCAACCCCCTGCTGGGCCTGGACAGCACCGGAGGTGGCGGATCAGGAG
TGCAGGTGGAAACCATCTCCCCAGGAGACGGGCGCACCTTCCCCAAGCGCGGCCAGACCTGCGTGGTGCA
CTACACCGGGATGCTTGAAGATGGAAAGAAAGTTGATTCCAGCCGGGACAGAAACAAGCCCTTTAAGTTT
ATGCTAGGCAAGCAGGAGGTGATCCGAGGCTGGGAAGAAGGGGTTGCCCAGATGAGTGTGGGTCAGAGAG
CCAAACTGACTATATCTCCAGATTATGCCTATGGTGCCACTGGGCACCCAGGCATCATCCCACCACATGC
CACTCTCGTCTTCGATGTGGAGCTTCTAAAACTGGAAGGTGGAGGCGGATCTCTCGAGGGAGGAAGCGGA
GGATCTGGCGGTACCAAGCTTGGCGTAATCATGGTCATAGCTGTTTCCTGTGTGAAATTGTTATCCGCTC
ACAATTCCACACAACATACGAGCCGGAAGCATAAAGTGTAAAGCCTGGGGTGCCTAATGAGTGAGCTAAC
TCACATTAATTGCGTTGCGCTCACTGCCCGCTTTCCAGTCGGGAAACCTGTCGTGCCAGCTGCATTAATG
AATCGGCCAACGCGCGGGGAGAGGCGGTTTGCGTATTGGGCGCTCTTCCGCTTCCTCGCTCACTGACTCG
CTGCGCTCGGTCGTTCGGCTGCGGCGAGCGGTATCAGCTCACTCAAAGGCGGTAATACGGTTATCCACAG
AATCAGGGGATAACGCAGGAAAGAACATGTGAGCAAAAGGCCAGCAAAAGGCCAGGAACCGTAAAAAGGC
CGCGTTGCTGGCGTTTTTCCATAGGCTCCGCCCCCCTGACGAGCATCACAAAAATCGACGCTCAAGTCAG
AGGTGGCGAAACCCGACAGGACTATAAAGATACCAGGCGTTTCCCCCTGGAAGCTCCCTCGTGCGCTCTC
CTGTTCCGACCCTGCCGCTTACCGGATACCTGTCCGCCTTTCTCCCTTCGGGAAGCGTGGCGCTTTCTCA
TAGCTCACGCTGTAGGTATCTCAGTTCGGTGTAGGTCGTTCGCTCCAAGCTGGGCTGTGTGCACGAACCC
CCCGTTCAGCCCGACCGCTGCGCCTTATCCGGTAACTATCGTCTTGAGTCCAACCCGGTAAGACACGACT
TATCGCCACTGGCAGCAGCCACTGGTAACAGGATTAGCAGAGCGAGGTATGTAGGCGGTGCTACAGAGTT
CTTGAAGTGGTGGCCTAACTACGGCTACACTAGAAGAACAGTATTTGGTATCTGCGCTCTGCTGAAGCCA
GTTACCTTCGGAAAAAGAGTTGGTAGCTCTTGATCCGGCAAACAAACCACCGCTGGTAGCGGTGGTTTTT
TTGTTTGCAAGCAGCAGATTACGCGCAGAAAAAAAGGATCTCAAGAAGATCCTTTGATCTTTTCTACGGG
GTCTGACGCTCAGTGGAACGAAAACTCACGTTAAGGGATTTTGGTCATGAGATTATCAAAAAGGATCTTC
ACCTAGATCCTTTTAAATTAAAAATGAAGTTTTAAATCAATCTAAAGTATATATGAGTAAACTTGGTCTG
ACAGTTACCAATGCTTAATCAGTGAGGCACCTATCTCAGCGATCTGTCTATTTCGTTCATCCATAGTTGC
CTGACTCCCCGTCGTGTAGATAACTACGATACGGGAGGGCTTACCATCTGGCCCCAGTGCTGCAATGATA
CCGCGAGACCCACGCTCACCGGCTCCAGATTTATCAGCAATAAACCAGCCAGCCGGAAGGGCCGAGCGCA
GAAGTGGTCCTGCAACTTTATCCGCCTCCATCCAGTCTATTAATTGTTGCCGGGAAGCTAGAGTAAGTAG
TTCGCCAGTTAATAGTTTGCGCAACGTTGTTGCCATTGCTACAGGCATCGTGGTGTCACGCTCGTCGTTT
GGTATGGCTTCATTCAGCTCCGGTTCCCAACGATCAAGGCGAGTTACATGATCCCCCATGTTGTGCAAAA
AAGCGGTTAGCTCCTTCGGTCCTCCGATCGTTGTCAGAAGTAAGTTGGCCGCAGTGTTATCACTCATGGT
TATGGCAGCACTGCATAATTCTCTTACTGTCATGCCATCCGTAAGATGCTTTTCTGTGACTGGTGAGTAC
TCAACCAAGTCATTCTGAGAATAGTGTATGCGGCGACCGAGTTGCTCTTGCCCGGCGTCAATACGGGATA
ATACCGCGCCACATAGCAGAACTTTAAAAGTGCTCATCATTGGAAAACGTTCTTCGGGGCGAAAACTCTC
AAGGATCTTACCGCTGTTGAGATCCAGTTCGATGTAACCCACTCGTGCACCCAACTGATCTTCAGCATCT
TTTACTTTCACCAGCGTTTCTGGGTGAGCAAAAACAGGAAGGCAAAATGCCGCAAAAAAGGGAATAAGGG
CGACACGGAAATGTTGAATACTCATACTCTTCCTTTTTCAATATTATTGAAGCATTTATCAGGGTTATTG
TCTCATGAGCGGATACATATTTGAATGTATTTAGAAAAATAAACAAATAGGGGTTCCGCGCACATTTCCC
CGAAAAGTGCCACCTGACGTCTAAGAAACCATTATTATCATGACATTAACCTATAAAAATAGGCGTATCA
CGAGGCCCTTTCGTC
